Addgene plasmid #112805: pDEST-APLO
Purpose: (Empty Backbone) gateway cloning destination vector to express LexAop2 driven transgene in Drosophila
Depositing lab: Chun Han. Depositing organization: Cornell University. Publication: Dendritic space-filling requires a neuronal type-specific extracellular permissive signal in Drosophila. Poe AR, Tang L, Wang B, Li Y, Sapar ML, Han C. Proc Natl Acad Sci U S A. 2017 Sep 19;114(38):E8062-E8071. doi: 10.1073/pnas.1707467114. Epub 2017 Sep 5. PubMed 28874572.
Backbone
  Vector backbone: pAPIC
  Vector type: Bacterial Expression
Growth in bacteria
  Bacterial resistance: Chloramphenicol and Ampicillin, 25 & 100 μg/mL
  Growth temperature: 37°C
  Growth strain: ccdB Survival
  Copy number: High Copy
Gene/Insert
  Gene/Insert name: None
Terms and licenses: Academic/Nonprofit Terms; Industry Terms: Not Available to Industry
Depositor comments: synthetic LexAOP size is 379 bp For more information about the Han Lab Drosophila Transgenic Vectors, please visit: https://han.wicmb.cornell.edu/han-lab-drosophila-transgenic-vectors/.
How to cite: pDEST-APLO was a gift from Chun Han (Addgene plasmid # 112805 ; http://n2t.net/addgene:112805 ; RRID:Addgene_112805)
