[The description below was written by a language model from this plasmid's Addgene catalogue record and pLannotate feature annotations shown in this document.]
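Description:
pDEST-APLO is an empty Gateway destination vector built on the pAPIC backbone for making Drosophila transgenes whose expression is driven by LexAop2, the operator sequence bound by LexA-based transcriptional activators in the LexA/LexAop binary system. Although catalogued as a bacterial expression vector, its stated purpose and its features mark it as a fly transformation plasmid. It is propagated in E. coli from a high-copy ColE1/pUC-type origin with ampicillin resistance. Because it carries the ccdB toxin gene, it is maintained in a ccdB-tolerant strain, with chloramphenicol added to retain the Gateway cassette.

On the reverse strand of the 12.5 kb sequence, the expression unit reads: a Drosophila hsp70 promoter, a chimeric intron, then the attR1–CmR–ccdB–attR2 cassette. The depositor notes a 379 bp synthetic LexAop element. It was not picked up as a separate feature, but would be expected upstream of the hsp70 promoter, which typically serves as the basal promoter in such designs. No 3' UTR or polyadenylation signal is annotated downstream of attR2, though roughly 650 bp there is unannotated. An LR reaction with an entry clone replaces the CmR/ccdB cassette with the gene of interest, and ccdB counterselects non-recombined plasmid in standard strains.

For germline integration the vector offers two routes: a φC31 attB site for site-specific insertion into attP landing sites, and P element 5' and 3' ends for transposase-mediated insertion. A mini-white gene provides an eye-colour marker for identifying transformants. Two gypsy insulators are also present, which generally shield transgenes from chromosomal position effects. Several short fragments (NeoR/KanR, rop, bom, extra mini-white pieces) appear to be backbone remnants.
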