Features (pLannotate 1.2.2; 25 found; start..end, strand, type, name):
    331..349     +  misc_feature   MCS (fragment): pUC18/19 multiple cloning site
    415..800     -  protein_bind   gypsy insulator: chromatin insulator from Drosophila Su(Hw), CP190, and Mod(mdg4)67.2
    814..1186    -  CDS            NeoR/KanR (fragment): aminoglycoside phosphotransferase from Tn5; aph(3')-II (or nptII); confers resistance to neomycin, kanamycin, and G418 (Geneticin®)
   1198..1430    +  misc_feature   P element 3' end: P element 3' end
   1430..1933    +  gene           mini-white (fragment): white; This modified version of the white gene lacks part of the first intron.
   1932..1954    -  misc_feature   bom (fragment): basis of mobility region from pBR322
   1974..2043    +  protein_bind   attB: attB site for the φC31 integrase (Groth et al., 2000) phage φC31 integrase
   2237..2285    -  misc_feature   bom (fragment): basis of mobility region from pBR322
   2387..2422    -  CDS            rop (fragment): Rop protein, which maintains plasmids at low copy number; rop
   2517..2621    +  promoter       AmpR promoter: bla
   2622..3482    +  CDS            AmpR: β-lactamase; bla; confers resistance to ampicillin, carbenicillin, and related antibiotics
   3653..4241    +  rep_origin     ori: high-copy-number ColE1/pMB1/pBR322/pUC origin of replication
   4247..4475    +  CDS            mini-white (fragment): Drosophila white gene eye color pigment; white; This is a modified version of the white gene lacking part of the first intron.
   4476..5061    +  misc_feature   P element 5' end: No description available
   5072..9191    -  gene           mini-white: white; This modified version of the white gene lacks part of the first intron.
   9192..9577    -  protein_bind   gypsy insulator: chromatin insulator from Drosophila Su(Hw), CP190, and Mod(mdg4)67.2
  10246..10370   +  protein_bind   attR2: mutant version of attR; recombination site for the Gateway® LR reaction LR Clonase™
  10414..10716   -  CDS            ccdB: CCDB_ECOLI - Also known as G, letB, letD. Experimental evidence at protein level: Swiss-Prot protein existence level 1. Toxic component of a type II toxin-antitoxin (TA) system, functioning in plasmid maintainence. Responsible for the post- segregational killing (PSK) of plasmid-free cells, also referred to as a plasmid addiction system. Half-life of over 2 hours. Cell killing by CcdB is accompanied by filamentation, defects in chromosome and plasmid segregation, defects in cell division, formation of anucleate cells, decreased DNA synthesis and plasmid loss. Interferes with the activity of DN
  10721..10879   -  CDS            ccdA (fragment): CCDA_ECO57 - Also known as H, letA. Experimental evidence at protein level: Swiss-Prot protein existence level 1. Antitoxin component of a type II toxin-antitoxin (TA) system which inhibits the post-segregational killing (PSK) of plasmid-free cells, also referred to as a plasmid addiction system. Binds to and blocks the activity of CcdB; will also remove bound CcdB protein from the CcdB-GyrA complex by forming a CcdA-CcdB complex, a process termed rejuvenation. Functions as a transcriptional corepressor for the ccdAB operon, repression also requires CcdB (By similarity). From Escherichia coli
  11058..11717   -  CDS            CmR: chloramphenicol acetyltransferase; cat; confers resistance to chloramphenicol
  11718..11747   -  promoter       cat promoter (fragment): promoter of the E. coli cat gene encoding chloramphenicol acetyltransferase
  11771..11801   -  promoter       lac UV5 promoter: E. coli lac promoter with an "up" mutation
  11826..11950   -  protein_bind   attR1: mutant version of attR; recombination site for the Gateway® LR reaction LR Clonase™
  12003..12135   -  intron         chimeric intron: chimera between introns from human β-globin and immunoglobulin heavy chain genes
  12199..12433   -  promoter       hsp70 promoter: Drosophila melanogaster hsp70Bb promoter
>Addgene plasmid #112805 | pDEST-APLO | addgene full sequence | sequence record 243304 | Addgene NGS Result
CTTACTGTATGGATGTACAGTACTTACTGTATGGATGTACAGTACTTACTGTATGGATGTACAGTACTTA
CTGTATGGATGTACAGTAACCTGCAGGCATGCGCTAGCGCTAGAGTCTCCGCTTACTGTATGGATGTACA
GTACTTACTGTATGGATGTACAGTACTTACTGTATGGATGTACAGTAACCTGCAGGCATGCCCTAGGGCT
AGAGTCTCCGCTTACTGTATGGATGTACAGTACTTACTGTATGGATGTACAGTACTTACTGTATGGATGT
ACAGTACTTACTGTATGGATGTACAGTACTTACTGTATGGATGTACAGTAACCTGCAGGCATGCAAGCTC
GGCGCGCCGGCGAATTCGCCCGGGCTCTAGACCAGATCTGCTGCAGCATGCTGTTGCCGAGCACAATTGA
TCGGCTAAATGGTATGGCAAGAAAAGGTATGCAATATAATAATCTTTTATTGGGTATGCAACGAAAATTT
GTTTCGTCAACGTATGCAATATTTTTTATTAAAAGAGGGTATGCAATGTATTTTATTAAAAACGGGTATG
CAATATAATAATCTTTTATTGGGTATGCAACGAAAATTTGTTTCGTCAAAGTATGCAATATTTTTTATTA
AAAGAGGGTATGCAATGTATTTTATTAAAAACGGGTATGCAATAAAAAATTATTTGGTTTCTCTAAAAAG
TATGCAGCACTTATTTTTTGATAAGGTATGCAACAAAATTTTACTTTGCCGAAAATATGCAATGTTTTTG
CGAATAAATTCAACGCACACTTATTACGTGATGCAGCCAAGCTTGGCGAACAGTTCGGCTGGCGCGAGCC
CCTGATGCTCTTCGTCCAGATCATCCTGATCGACAAGACCGGCTTCCATCCGAGTACGTGCTCGCTCGAT
GCGATGTTTCGCTTGGTGGTCGAATGGGCAGGTAGCCGGATCAAGCGTATGCAGCCGCCGCATTGCATCA
GCCATGATGGATACTTTCTCGGCAGGAGCAAGGTGAGATGACAGGAGATCCTGCCCCGGCACTTCGCCCA
ATAGCAGCCAGTCCCTTCCCGCTTCAGTGACAACGTCGAGCACAGCTGCGCAAGGAACGCCCGTCGTGGC
CAGCCACGATAGCCGCGCTGCCTCGTCTTGCAGTTCATTCAGGGCACCGGACAGGTCGGTCTTGACCTAG
GAAGCTTTGCGTACTCGCAAATTATTAAAAATAAAACTTTAAAAATAATTTCGTCTAATTAATATTATGA
GTTAATTCAAACCCCACGGACATGCTAAGGGTTAATCAACAATCATATCGCTGTCTCACTCAGACTCAAT
ACGACACTCAGAATACTATTCCTTTCACTCGCACTTATTGCAAGCATACGTTAAGTGGATGTCTCTTGCC
GACGGGACCACCTTATGTTATTTCATCATGGTCTGGCCATTCTCATCGTGAGCTTCCGGGTGCTCGCATA
TCTGGCTCTAAGACTTCGGGCCCGACGCAAGGAGTAGCCGACATATATCCGAAATAACTGCTTGTTTTTT
TTTTTTACCATTATTACCATCGTGTTTACTGTTTATTGCCCCCTCAAAAAGCTAATGTAATTATATTTGT
GCCAATAAAAACAAGATATGACCTATAGAATACAAGTATTTCCCCTTCGAACATCCCCACAAGTAGACTT
TGGATTTGTCTTCTAACCAAAAGACTTACACACCTGCATACCTTACATCAAAAACTCGTTTATCGCTACA
TAAAACACCGGGATATATTTTTTATATACATACTTTTCAAATCGCGCGCCCTCTTCATAATTCACCTCCA
CCACACCACGTTTCGTAGTTGCTCTTTCGCTGTCTCCCACCCGCTCTCCGCAACACATTCACCTTTTGTT
CGACGACCTTGGAGCGACTGTCGTTAGTTCCGCGCGATTCGGTGCGGTATTTCACACCGCATATCGACGA
TGTAGGTCACGGTCTCGAAGCCGCGGTGCGGGTGCCAGGGCGTGCCCTTGGGCTCCCCGGGCGCGTACTC
CACCTCACCCATCTGGTCCATCATGATGAACGGGTCGAGGTGGCGGTAGTTGATCCCGGCGAACGCGCGG
CGCACCGGGAAGCCCTCGCCCTCGAAACCGCTGGGCGCGGTGGTCACGGTGAGCACGGGACGTGCGACGG
CGTCGGCGGGTGCGGATACGCGGGGCAGCGTCAGCGGGTTCTCGACGGTCACGGCGGGCATGTCGAATGG
TGCACTCTCAGTACAATCTGCTCTGATGCCGCATAGTTAAGCCAGCCCCGACACCCGCCAACACCCGCTG
ACGCGCCCTGACGGGCTTGTCTGCTCCCGGCATCCGCTTACAGACAAGCTGTGACCGTCTCCGGGAGCTG
CATGTGTCAGAGGTTTTCACCGTCATCACCGAAACGCGCGAGACGAAAGGGCCTCGTGATACGCCTATTT
TTATAGGTTAATGTCATGATAATAATGGTTTCTTAGACGTCAGGTGGCACTTTTCGGGGAAATGTGCGCG
GAACCCCTATTTGTTTATTTTTCTAAATACATTCAAATATGTATCCGCTCATGAGACAATAACCCTGATA
AATGCTTCAATAATATTGAAAAAGGAAGAGTATGAGTATTCAACATTTCCGTGTCGCCCTTATTCCCTTT
TTTGCGGCATTTTGCCTTCCTGTTTTTGCTCACCCAGAAACGCTGGTGAAAGTAAAAGATGCTGAAGATC
AGTTGGGTGCACGAGTGGGTTACATCGAACTGGATCTCAACAGCGGTAAGATCCTTGAGAGTTTTCGCCC
CGAAGAACGTTTTCCAATGATGAGCACTTTTAAAGTTCTGCTATGTGGCGCGGTATTATCCCGTATTGAC
GCCGGGCAAGAGCAACTCGGTCGCCGCATACACTATTCTCAGAATGACTTGGTTGAGTACTCACCAGTCA
CAGAAAAGCATCTTACGGATGGCATGACAGTAAGAGAATTATGCAGTGCTGCCATAACCATGAGTGATAA
CACTGCGGCCAACTTACTTCTGACAACGATCGGAGGACCGAAGGAGCTAACCGCTTTTTTGCACAACATG
GGGGATCATGTAACTCGCCTTGATCGTTGGGAACCGGAGCTGAATGAAGCCATACCAAACGACGAGCGTG
ACACCACGATGCCTGTAGCAATGGCAACAACGTTGCGCAAACTATTAACTGGCGAACTACTTACTCTAGC
TTCCCGGCAACAATTAATAGACTGGATGGAGGCGGATAAAGTTGCAGGACCACTTCTGCGCTCGGCCCTT
CCGGCTGGCTGGTTTATTGCTGATAAATCTGGAGCCGGTGAGCGTGGGTCTCGCGGTATCATTGCAGCAC
TGGGGCCAGATGGTAAGCCCTCCCGTATCGTAGTTATCTACACGACGGGGAGTCAGGCAACTATGGATGA
ACGAAATAGACAGATCGCTGAGATAGGTGCCTCACTGATTAAGCATTGGTAACTGTCAGACCAAGTTTAC
TCATATATACTTTAGATTGATTTAAAACTTCATTTTTAATTTAAAAGGATCTAGGTGAAGATCCTTTTTG
ATAATCTCATGACCAAAATCCCTTAACGTGAGTTTTCGTTCCACTGAGCGTCAGACCCCGTAGAAAAGAT
CAAAGGATCTTCTTGAGATCCTTTTTTTCTGCGCGTAATCTGCTGCTTGCAAACAAAAAAACCACCGCTA
CCAGCGGTGGTTTGTTTGCCGGATCAAGAGCTACCAACTCTTTTTCCGAAGGTAACTGGCTTCAGCAGAG
CGCAGATACCAAATACTGTTCTTCTAGTGTAGCCGTAGTTAGGCCACCACTTCAAGAACTCTGTAGCACC
GCCTACATACCTCGCTCTGCTAATCCTGTTACCAGTGGCTGCTGCCAGTGGCGATAAGTCGTGTCTTACC
GGGTTGGACTCAAGACGATAGTTACCGGATAAGGCGCAGCGGTCGGGCTGAACGGGGGGTTCGTGCACAC
AGCCCAGCTTGGAGCGAACGACCTACACCGAACTGAGATACCTACAGCGTGAGCTATGAGAAAGCGCCAC
GCTTCCCGAAGGGAGAAAGGCGGACAGGTATCCGGTAAGCGGCAGGGTCGGAACAGGAGAGCGCACGAGG
GAGCTTCCAGGGGGAAACGCCTGGTATCTTTATAGTCCTGTCGGGTTTCGCCACCTCTGACTTGAGCGTC
GATTTTTGTGATGCTCGTCAGGGGGGCGGAGCCTATGGAAAAACGCCTTCTTCTTGAACTCGGGCTCGGT
GCCAGTATACCTCAAATGGTTGTCGTACCTCTCATGGTTCCGTTACGCCAACGAGGGTCTGCTGATTAAC
CAATGGGCGGACGTGGAGCCGGGCGAAATTAGCTGCACATCGTCGAACACCACGTGCCCCAGTTCGGGCA
AGGTCATCCTGGAGACGCTTAACTTCTCCGCCGCCGATCTGCCGCTGGACTACGTGGGTCTGGCCCATGA
TGAAATAACATAAGGTGGTCCCGTCGATAGCCGAAGCTTACCGAAGTATACACTTAAATTCAGTGCACGT
TTGCTTGTTGAGAGGAAAGGTTGTGTGCGGACGAATTTTTTTTTGAAAACATTAACCCTTACGTGGAATA
AAAAAAAATGAAATATTGCAAATTTTGCTGCAAAGCTGTGACTGGAGTAAAATTAATTCACGTGCCGAAG
TGTGCTATTAAGAGAAAATTGTGGGAGCAGAGCCTTGGGTGCAGCCTTGGTGAAAACTCCCAAATTTGTG
ATACCCACTTTAATGATTCGCAGTGGAAGGCTGCACCTGCAAAAGGTCAGACATTTAAAAGGAGGCGACT
CAACGCAGATGCCGTACCTAGTAAAGTGATAGAGCCTGAACCAGAAAAGATAAAAGAAGGCTATACCAGT
GGGAGTACACAAACAGAGTAAGTTTGAATAGTAAAAAAAATCATTTATGTAAACAATAACGTGACTGTGC
GTTAGGTCCTGTTCATTGTTTAATGAAAATAAGAGCTTGAGGGAAAAAATTCGTACTTTGGAGTACGAAA
TGCGTCGTTTAGAGCAGCAGCCGAATTAATTCTAGTTCCAGTGAAATCCAAGCATTTTCTAAATTAAATG
TATTCTTATTATTATAGTTGTTATTTTTGATATATATAAACAACACTATTATGCCCACCATTTTTTTGAG
ATGCATCTACACAAGGAACAAACACTGGATGTCACTTTCAGTTCAAATTGTAACGCTAATCACTCCGAAC
AGGTCACAAAAAATTACCTTAAAAAGTCATAATATTAAATTAGAATAAATATAGCTGTGAGGGAAATATA
TACAAATATATTGGAGCAAATAAATTGTACATACAAATATTTATTACTAATTTCTATTGAGACGAAATGA
ACCACTCGGAACCATTTGAGCGAACCGAATCGCGCGGAACTAACGACAGTCGCTCCAAGGTCGTCGAACA
AAAGGTGAATGTGTTGCGGAGAGCGGGTGGGAGACAGCGAAAGAGCAACTACGAAACGTGGTGTGGTGGA
GGTGAATTATGAAGAGGGCGCGCGATTTGAAAAGTATGTATATAAAAAATATATCCCGGTGTTTTATGTA
GCGATAAACGAGTTTTTGATGTAAGGTATGCAGGTGTGTAAGTCTTTTGGTTAGAAGACAAATCCAAAGT
CTACTTGTGGGGATGTTCGAAGGGGAAATACTTGTATTCTATAGGTCATATCTTGTTTTTATTGGCACAA
ATATAATTACATTAGCTTTTTGAGGGGGCAATAAACAGTAAACACGATGGTAATAATGGTAAAAAAAAAA
AACAAGCAGTTATTTCGGATATATGTCGGCTACTCCTTGCGTCGGGCCCGAAGTCTTAGAGCCAGATATG
CGAGCACCCGGAAGCTCACGATGAGAATGGCCAGACCCACGTAGTCCAGCGGCAGATCGGCGGCGGAGAA
GTTAAGCGTCTCCAGGATGACCTTGCCCGAACTGGGGCACGTGGTGTTCGACGATGTGCAGCTAATTTCG
CCCGGCTCCACGTCCGCCCATTGGTTAATCAGCAGACCCTCGTTGGCGTAACGGAACCATGAGAGGTACG
ACAACCATTTGAGGTATACTGGCACCGAGCCCGAGTTCAAGAAGAAGCCGCCAAAGAGCAGGAATGGTAT
GATAACCGGCGGACCCACAGACAGCGCCATCGAGGTCGAGGAGCTGGCGCAGGATATTAGATATCCGAAG
GACGTTGACACATTGGCCACCAGAGTGACCAGCGCCAGGCAGTTGAAGAAGTGCAGCACTCCGGCCCGCA
GTCCGATCATCGGATAGGCAATCGCCGTGAAGACCAGTGGCACTGTGAGAAAAAGCGGCAATTCGGCAAT
CGTTTTGCCCAGAAAGTATGTGTCACAGCGATAAAGTCGACTTCGGGCCTCCCTCATAAAAACTGGCAGC
TCTGAGGTGAACACCTAAATCGAATCGATTCATTAGAAAGTTAGTAAATTATTGAAATGCAAATGTATTC
TAAACATGACTTACATTTATCGTGGCAAAGACGTTTTGAAAGGTCATGTTGGTCAGGAAGAGGAAGATGG
CTCCGTTGATATTCATCACACCCACTTGCGTGAGTTGTTGGCCCAAAAAGATGAGGCCAATCAAGATGGC
AACCATCTGCAAATTAAAATGTTACTCGCATCTCATTAATATTCGCGAGTTAAATGAAATTTATTTATCT
TCTGCAAAACTATAAACTATACATCTCATTGAAAAAAACTAAGAAGGGTGTGGAATCAGGCAATTCTATC
TAAAATCTAGCGAATTTGTTTCCAAGAATTGTAAGCGTTATATCATTTGTTTCCACTGGAACCACTCACC
GTTGTCTGAATAAGTCGCACTTTTACGAGGAGTGGTTCCTTGAGCACCGACAGCCAGGATCGCCACAGGA
CCGCCCGGAACTGCATGAACCAGGTGGCCTTGTAGGTGTACCCATTCTCCGGCTGCTCCAGTGGCTTCTC
CAGATTTTTGGTGGCCAACAACTGCTCCATATCCCGGGCTACTTTGCTAATGGCAAAATTGTCGCATATC
TTGGCGATCCGATCACGGGACTCGATCTCCCGTCCGGGCACAACGGCCAACACCTGTACGTAAAAGTCCG
CCGGATTGTAGTTGGTAGGACACTGGGCACCCACGCTGGATAGGAGTTGAGATGTTATGTAATACTAGAT
ACCCTTAATAAACACATCGAACTCACTAGGAAAAGAAGTCGACGGCTTCGCTGGGAGTGCCCAAGAAAGC
TACCCTGCCCTCGGCCATCAGAAGGATCTTGTCAAAGAGCTCAAACAGCTCGGAAGACGGCTGATGAATG
GTCAGGATGACGGTCTTGCCCTTCTGCGACAGCTTCTTCAGCACCTGGACGACGCTGTGGGCGGTAAAGG
AGTCCAGTCCGGAGGTGGGCTCATCGCAGATCAGAAGCGGCGGATCGGTTAGAGCCTCGGAGGCGAATGC
CAGACGCTTCCTTTCTCCGCCGGACAGACCTTTCACCCTGCCGGGCACACCGATGATCGTGTGCTGACAT
TTGCTGAGCGAAAGCTCCTGGATCACCTGATCCACGCGGGCCACTCGCTGCCGATAGGTCAGATGTCGTG
GCATCCGCACCATGGCTTGGAAAATCAGGTGTTCCCTGGCCGTTAGGGAGCCGATAAAGAGGTCATCCTG
CTGGACATAGGCGCACCTGGCCTGCATCTCCTTGGCGTCCACAGGTTGGCCATTGAGCAGTCGCATCCCG
GATGGCGATACTTGGATGCCCTGCGGCGATCGAAAGGCAAGGGCATTCAGCAGGGTCGTCTTTCCGGCAC
CGGAACTGCCCATCACGGCCAAAAGTTCGCCCGGATAGGCCACGCCGCAAACTGAGTTTCAAATTGGTAA
TTGGACCCTTTATTAAGATTTCACACAGATCAGCCGACTGCGAATAGAAACTCACCGTTCTTGAGCAAAT
GTTTCCTGGGCGCCGGTATGTGTCGCTCGTTGCAGAATAGTCCGCGTGTCCGGTTGACCAGCTGCCGCCA
TCCGGAGCCCGGCTGATTGACCGCCCCAAAGATGTCCATATTGTGCCAGGCATAGGTGAGGTTCTCGGCT
AGTTGGCCGCTCCCTGAACCGGAGTCCTCCGGCGGACTGGGTGGCCGGAGCGTGCCGTAGTTTTTGGCCT
GCCCGAAGCCCTGGTTAATGCAGCTCTGCGAAGCCGCTCCGCTGTCACCCTGCAATGATAGGGGATCTCA
AATATCAACTACAAGCGTTATGCTCATCTAACCCCGAACAAAAAGTACCCCGAAGTATCCTACGAAGTAG
GTTTATACTTTTATTTATTTTTTGTGCATCTAGGATCAGCTTAAAATATCTGGTTGTTATATTTTTTGTA
AAAAAGAATATAGTCGAAAATGAATGCCTTTAGATGTCTTGATCATGATATGATCTCAAAAATTGTCTTA
TATAGCGAGAACAGCTACCAGAATAATCTGTTTCGTGTCACTATTTGTTTGTGCAATTGCGGTTTGGGAT
TTTTGTGGGTCGCAGTTCTCACGCCGCAGACAATTTGATGTTGCAATCGCAGTTCCTATAGATCAAGTGA
ACTTAAGATGTATGCACATGTACTACTCACATTGTTCAGATGCTCGGCAGATGGGTGTTTGCTGCCTCCG
CGAATTAATAGCTCCTGATCCTCTTGGCCCATTGCCGGGATTTTTCACACTTTCCCCTGCTTACCCACCC
AAAACCAATCACCACCCCAATCACTCAAAAAACAAACAAAAATAAGAAGCGAGAGGAGTTTTGGCACAGC
ACTTTGTGTTTAATTGATGGCGTAAACCGCTTGGAGCTTCGTCACGAAACCGCTGACAAAATGCAACTGA
AGGCGGACATTGACGCTACGTAACGCTACAAACGGTGGCGAAAGAGATAGCGGACGCAGCGGCGAAAGAG
ACGGCGATATTTCTGTGGACAGAGAAGGAGGCAAACAGCGCTGACTTTGAGTGGAATGTCATTTTGAGTG
AGAGGTAATCGAAAGAACCTGGTACATCAAATACCCTTGGATCGAAGTAAATTTAAAACTGATCAGATAA
GTTCAATGATATCCAGTGCAGTAAAAAAAAAAAATGTTTTTTTTATCTACTTTCCGCAAAAATGGGTTTT
ATTAACTTACATACATACTAGAATTGATCGGCTAAATGGTATGGCAAGAAAAGGTATGCAATATAATAAT
CTTTTATTGGGTATGCAACGAAAATTTGTTTCGTCAACGTATGCAATATTTTTTATTAAAAGAGGGTATG
CAATGTATTTTATTAAAAACGGGTATGCAATATAATAATCTTTTATTGGGTATGCAACGAAAATTTGTTT
CGTCAAAGTATGCAATATTTTTTATTAAAAGAGGGTATGCAATGTATTTTATTAAAAACGGGTATGCAAT
AAAAAATTATTTGGTTTCTCTAAAAAGTATGCAGCACTTATTTTTTGATAAGGTATGCAACAAAATTTTA
CTTTGCCGAAAATATGCAATGTTTTTGCGAATAAATTCAACGCACACTTATTACGTGACTAGTTACGCAT
TTTGAAAAACGTCAGGTCAGTCTATTCATTATTATCTTTCGGATGAAAAGCTACAGTTGTGATATTTTGC
TCTAGGCATTTACACGTTTATTGGGCTTACAAATACATTGGGTTCGAGCTGCTAAATGCCCTGATTAAAA
CTGAACTTTAAGCGATACTACTGCACTTTTCTCACAATTATGAAAAACTTGTACTTCTTACAGCTGAAAT
TAATTACCATCTATGTAGTTGCAATTCTTTACATTCATCGACACAAGCGCAAACATCTCGTCTAGTTTTT
TTTTTTTTTTTTTTTTTTGGAAATAACATGATTGGCGTTTTTATTATAGTTTTTTTTTATTAAATTTATT
CGTGTAATTACTTTGCTCTAAATTAAGTTTTGTTTTTGTTTCATACTCAACCTCGCCAAGGATGCGTGCG
GGTAAATACGTTTTGTGTGTTTGTATTTTTTGTTTGTTTGTATGTGAGTGTTGGGGAGATGCTAGAATTA
CATAATTATGTATTACGTTGTATATAAGAAATATATGCTGGCGCACAGAAATGATTACAACTCGTCGGTG
TTTTAGCTTGTCTCTGCTGAAATCTGAATTAAACATTAGTGTTGCATGTTTCGAAGGCGTCCGATTGCCG
ACTGGCTTAGTTAATTAATAGGATCACCACTTTGTACAAGAAAGCTGAACGAGAAACGTAAAATGATATA
AATATCAATATATTAAATTAGATTTTGCATAAAAAACAGACTACATAATACTGTAAAACACAACATATCC
AGTCACTATGGTCGACCTGCAGACTGGCTGTGTATAAGGGAGCCTGACATTTATATTCCCCAGAACATCA
GGTTAATGGCGTTTTTGATGTCATTTTCGCGGTGGCTGAGATCAGCCACTTCTTCCCCGATAACGGAGAC
CGGCACACTGGCCATATCGGTGGTCATCATGCGCCAGCTTTCATCCCCGATATGCACCACCGGGTAAAGT
TCACGGGAGACTTTATCTGACAGCAGACGTGCACTGGCCAGGGGGATCACCATCCGTCGCCCGGGCGTGT
CAATAATATCACTCTGTACATCCACAAACAGACGATAACGGCTCTCTCTTTTATAGGTGTAAACCTTAAA
CTGCATTTCACCAGCCCCTGTTCTCGTCAGCAAAAGAGCCGTTCATTTCAATAAACCGGGCGACCTCAGC
CATCCCTTCCTGATTTTCCGCTTTCCAGCGTTCGGCACGCAGACGACGGGCTTCATTCTGCATGGTTGTG
CTTACCAGACCGGAGATATTGACATCATATATGCCTTGAGCAACTGATAGCTGTCGCTGTCAACTGTCAC
TGTAATACGCTGCTTCATAGCATACCTCTTTTTGACATACTTCGGGTATACATATCAGTATATATTCTTA
TACCGCAAAAATCAGCGCGCAAATACGCATACTGTTATCTGGCTTTTAGTAAGCCGGATCCACGCGTTTA
CGCCCCGCCCTGCCACTCATCGCAGTACTGTTGTAATTCATTAAGCATTCTGCCGACATGGAAGCCATCA
CAAACGGCATGATGAACCTGAATCGCCAGCGGCATCAGCACCTTGTCGCCTTGCGTATAATATTTGCCCA
TGGTGAAAACGGGGGCGAAGAAGTTGTCCATATTGGCCACGTTTAAATCAAAACTGGTGAAACTCACCCA
GGGATTGGCTGAGACGAAAAACATATTCTCAATAAACCCTTTAGGGAAATAGGCCAGGTTTTCACCGTAA
CACGCCACATCTTGCGAATATATGTGTAGAAACTGCCGGAAATCGTCGTGGTATTCACTCCAGAGCGATG
AAAACGTTTCAGTTTGCTCATGGAAAACGGTGTAACAAGGGTGAACACTATCCCATATCACCAGCTCACC
GTCTTTCATTGCCATACGGAATTCCGGATGAGCATTCATCAGGCGGGCAAGAATGTGAATAAAGGCCGGA
TAAAACTTGTGCTTATTTTTCTTTACGGTCTTTAAAAAGGCCGTAATATCCAGCTGAACGGTCTGGTTAT
AGGTACATTGAGCAACTGACTGAAATGCCTCAAAATGTTCTTTACGATGCCATTGGGATATATCAACGGT
GGTATATCCAGTGATTTTTTTCTCCATTTTAGCTTCCTTAGCTCCTGAAAATCTCGACGGATCCTAACTC
AAAATCCACACATTATACGAGCCGGAAGCATAAAGTGTAAAGCCTGGGGTGCCTAATGCGGCCGCCATAG
TGACTGGATATGTTGTGTTTTACAGTATTATGTAGTCTGTTTTTTATGCAAAATCTAATTTAATATATTG
ATATTTATATCATTTTACGTTTCTCGTTCAGCTTTTTTGTACAAACTTGTGATCGCGTACCGGTTTTCTC
TCGAGAGCTGTAATTGAACTGGGAGTGGACACCTGTGGAGAGAAAGGCAAAGTGGATGTCAGTAAGACCA
ATAGGTGCCTATCAGAAACGCAAGAGTCTTCTCTGTCTCGACAAGCCCAGTTTCTATTGGTCTCCTTAAA
CCTGTCTTGTAACCTTGATACTTACCTGCCCAGTGCCTCACGACCAACTTCTGCAAGGCTACCTTAAGAG
AGTCACTGGTCGAGTATTCAGAGTTCTCTCCTTGTATTCAATAATTACTTCTTGGCAGATTTCAGTAGTT
GCAGTTGATTTACTTGGTTGCTGGTTACTTTTAATTGATTCACTTTAACTTGCACTTTACGATTGTTTAG
CTTGCTCAGCTGCGCTTGTTTATTTGCTTAGCTTTCGCTTAGCGACGTGTTCACTTTGCTTGTTTGAATT
GAATTGTCGCTCCGTAGACGAAGCGCCTCTATTTATACTCCGGCGCTCGCTAGTGCTAGAGTCTCCGCTT
ACTGTATGGATGTACAGTA
